Addgene plasmid #159829: pSEM266 - pEXP(mosTI, hygroR)[Pmex-5 | ceGFP(PATC, NLS) | tbb-2 3'UTR]
Purpose: Single copy or array insertion by MosTI using split hygroR selection
Depositing lab: Christian Froekjaer-Jensen. Depositing organization: King Abdullah University of Science and Technology (KAUST). Publication: Modular safe-harbor transgene insertion (MosTI) for targeted single-copy and extrachromosomal array integration in C. elegans. El Mouridi S, Alkhaldi F, Frokjaer-Jensen C. G3 (Bethesda). 2022 Jul 28. pii: 6651068. doi: 10.1093/g3journal/jkac184. PubMed 35900171.
Backbone
  Vector backbone: pTwist+Amp+High+Copy
  Vector type: Worm Expression
Growth in bacteria
  Bacterial resistance: Ampicillin, 100 μg/mL
  Growth temperature: 37°C
  Growth strain: DH5alpha
  Copy number: High Copy
Gene/Insert
  Gene/Insert name: pEXP(mosTI, hygroR)[Pmex-5 | ceGFP(PATC, NLS) | tbb-2 3'UTR]
  Species: C. elegans (nematode)
  Mutation: Not applicable
  Cloning method: Gateway Cloning
Terms and licenses: Academic/Nonprofit Terms; Industry Terms: Not Available to Industry
Depositor comments: See www.wormbuilder.org for more information. Please visit https://www.biorxiv.org/content/10.1101/2022.04.19.488726v3 for bioRxiv preprint.
How to cite: pSEM266 - pEXP(mosTI, hygroR)[Pmex-5 | ceGFP(PATC, NLS) | tbb-2 3'UTR] was a gift from Christian Froekjaer-Jensen (Addgene plasmid # 159829 ; http://n2t.net/addgene:159829 ; RRID:Addgene_159829)
