[The description below was written by a language model from this plasmid's Addgene catalogue record and pLannotate feature annotations shown in this document.]
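Description:
pSEM266 is a C. elegans expression and targeting plasmid of about 5.1 kb, built on the high-copy pTwist Amp backbone. It is maintained in E. coli through a ColE1/pUC-type origin and an ampicillin resistance gene driven by its own bla promoter. It is a multisite Gateway expression clone (pEXP). The attB4, attB1, attB2 and attB3 sites found in the sequence mark the junctions between the three assembled modules: promoter, coding sequence and 3' UTR.

According to the construct name, the transgene is driven by the mex-5 promoter, which is commonly used for germline expression in worms. This promoter is not annotated in the feature table, but it would correspond to the unannotated interval between attB4 and attB1. Downstream lies a green fluorescent protein coding sequence (ceGFP, matched by the annotation tool to an Aequorea-derived GFP variant). It is followed by a fragment of the EGL-13 nuclear localization signal, so fluorescence should concentrate in nuclei. The "PATC" label indicates periodic A/T cluster sequences, which are generally included to counteract germline silencing, though they are not separately annotated. The tbb-2 3' UTR/terminator completes the expression unit.

Upstream of the cassette is only a fragment of the hygromycin phosphotransferase gene (hph), followed by a loxP site. This fits the stated purpose of MosTI (modular safe-harbor transgene insertion) with split hygroR selection. In that scheme, a functional resistance gene is presumably reconstituted only when the plasmid integrates correctly at a landing site carrying the complementary portion. The record does not detail the homology regions. The plasmid is intended for single-copy insertion or for integration of extrachromosomal arrays, and the nuclear GFP gives a visible readout of expression.
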