Features (pLannotate 1.2.2; 14 found; start..end, strand, type, name):
     72..530     +  CDS            hph (fragment): KHYB_ECOLX - Experimental evidence at protein level: Swiss-Prot protein existence level 1. The aminoglycoside phosphotransferases achieve inactivation of their antibiotic substrates by phosphorylation. Only phosphorylates hygromycin and closely related compounds such as demethyl analogs and destomycin. From Escherichia coli.
    575..608     +  protein_bind   loxP: Cre-mediated recombination occurs in the 8-bp core sequence (GCATACAT). Cre recombinase
    647..667     +  protein_bind   attB4: mutant version of attB; core recombination site for the Gateway® BP reaction BP Clonase™
   1175..1199    +  protein_bind   attB1: mutant version of attB; recombination site for the Gateway® BP reaction BP Clonase™
   1276..2133    +  CDS            sg25: sg25 is a basic (constitutively fluorescent) green fluorescent protein published in 1997, derived from Aequorea victoria.
   2136..2208    +  CDS            EGL-13 NLS (fragment): nuclear localization signal from the C. elegans EGL-13 transcription factor (Lyssenko et al., 2007)
   2219..2239    -  protein_bind   attB2: mutant version of attB; core recombination site for the Gateway® BP reaction BP Clonase™
   2245..2568    +  terminator     tbb-2 terminator: tbb-2; transcription terminator for the C. elegans tubulin beta-2 gene
   2572..2592    -  protein_bind   attB3: mutant version of attB; core recombination site for the Gateway® BP reaction BP Clonase™
   3177..3765    -  rep_origin     ori: high-copy-number ColE1/pMB1/pBR322/pUC origin of replication
   3882..3906    -  protein_bind   attB1: mutant version of attB; recombination site for the Gateway® BP reaction BP Clonase™
   4006..4866    -  CDS            AmpR: β-lactamase; bla; confers resistance to ampicillin, carbenicillin, and related antibiotics
   4867..4971    -  promoter       AmpR promoter: bla
   5058..18      -  CDS            lacZα (fragment) (across the origin): LacZα fragment of β-galactosidase; lacZ fragment
>Addgene plasmid #159829 | pSEM266 - pEXP(mosTI, hygroR)[Pmex-5 | ceGFP(PATC, NLS) | tbb-2 3'UTR] | addgene full sequence | sequence record 317508 | Addgene NGS Result
TGTAAAACGACGGCCAGTCATGCATAATCCGCACGCATCTGGAATAAGGAAGTGCCATTCCGCCTGACCT
ATGCATGGAACAACAAACCAGATATTTTGAACGACGACACCCAGAATTAGCCGGATCTCCTAGGCTTCGA
GCTTACATGCTTAGAATCGGATTAGATCAGTTGTACCAATCTCTTGTGGATGGTAACTTTGACGACGCTG
CGTGGGCTCAAGGGCGTTGTGATGCCATTGTGCGTTCAGGGGCAGGCACGGTAGGACGAACTCAGATTGC
AAGAAGGTAAGTTTTCAAAAAATTAAGATTCAGTTATGGGAAGTGGGAGCTTACATATTTTCAGGCTTTC
CCTATCCAAAACGCTCGTTCGAGTGTTTCAGTTCGGTATGTCGAGGCGTTACCGGACGGAAAATATTTAA
AATAAAATCCTCGTCATTTCAGGTCAGCTGCGGTTTGGACTGACGGATGCGTCGAGGTCCTTGCTGACTC
AGGTAATAGAAGACCTTCTACAAGACCACGTGCCAAAGAGTAATCTGTTCGTTGTTCCAATAAATTGTTA
TTGTTCCCTATTTGATAACTTCGTATAGCATACATTATACGAAGTTATTGCCATAGCATGGCCTTTGCAG
GATTACGCCAAGCTATCAACTTTGTATAGAAAAGTTGGGTTTTCACAACGGCAAAATATCAGTTTTTAAA
AAATTAAACCATAAAACAAATAATATAACCCAATTTTTACATCAAACCACAAGAAAAAAATACATTTGGG
CCCACGGATAAAGAAATTAAAAAAATACATTTTTTAAAGGCGCACCGAATTAAAATTCATTTGGGTCTTA
CCGCGTATACCGTACTCCGTTTGTTTGATCATTTTTGTCAGCGCTGGCGGTTGTTTTTTCATTTCATTTC
TGCTTCAAAGACGTTTTCTCGAATAATTTTTCGTTTATTCTCTTTTTTAAAATTAATTTCTAGCCGTAAA
TGTTATAAATTCACCCATTTAACGCAAATTTCATGGTAATCTCATGGAAAAATGCAGTTTCTTTGTTAAA
GAAAGCTTAAATAGCAAAAATTCCCCGACTTTCCCCAAAATCCTGCTCGATTTTCCGTTTTCTCATTGTA
TTCTCTCTTAATTAATTTTATCGATAATCAATTGAATGTTTCAGACAGAGAATGACAAGTTTGTACAAAA
AAGCAGGCTCGGGATCCCCAAAGAAGAAGCGTAAGGTGTCCAAGGTAACACTTAGTTTTTGTTGCTCTGT
TTAAAAATTAATTTTAAGGGAGAGGAGCTGTTCACCGGAGTCGTCCCAATCCTCGTCGAGCTCGACGGGG
ACGTCAACGGACACAAGTTCTCCGTGTCCGGAGAGGGAGAGGGAGATGCCACCTACGGAAAGCTCACCCT
CAAGTTCATCTGCACCACCGGAAAGCTCCCAGTCCCATGGCCAACCCTCGTCACCACCTTCTGCTACGGA
GTCCAATGCTTCTCCCGTTACCCAGGTAAGTTTTCTTGAGACCTTTACTAACTAACTAGGTCTCATAGAT
TTTCAGACCACATGAAGCGTCACGACTTCTTCAAGTCCGCCATGCCAGAGGGATACGTCCAAGAGCGTAC
CATCTTCTTCAAGGACGACGGAAACTACAAGGTAAGTTATGTAGAGACCTTTACTAACTAACTAGGTCTC
AAACATTTTCAGACCCGTGCCGAGGTCAAGTTCGAGGGAGACACCCTCGTCAACCGTATCGAGCTCAAGG
GAATCGACTTCAAGGAGGACGGTAACATCCTGGGACACAAGCTGGAGTACAACTACAACTCCCACAACGT
CTACATCATGGCCGACAAGCAAAAGAACGGAATCAAGGTCAACTTCAAGGTAAGTTCTTTAGAGACCTTT
ACTAACTAACTAGGTCTCAGTAATTTTCAGATCCGTCACAACATCGAGGACGGATCGGTCCAACTCGCCG
ACCACTACCAACAAAACACCCCAATCGGTGACGGACCAGTCCTCCTCCCAGACAACCACTACCTCTCCAC
CCAATCCGCCCTCTCCAAGGACCCAAACGAGAAGCGTGACCACATGGTCCTCCTCGAGTTCGTCACCGCC
GCCGGAATCACCCACGGAATGGACGAGCTCTACAAGTCCCGTCGTCGTAAGGCCAACCCAACCAAGCTCT
CCGAGAACGCCAAGAAGCTCGCCAAGGAGGTCGAGAACGGATCCAACCCAGCTTTCTTGTACAAAGTGGG
ATAAATGCAAAATCCTTTCAAGCATTCCCTTCTTCTCTATCACTCTTCTTTCTTTTTGTCAAAAAATTCT
CTCGCTAATTTATTTGCTTTTTTAATGTTATTATTTTATGACTTTTTATAGTCACTGAAAAGTTTGCATC
TGAGTGAAGTGAATGCTATCAAAATGTGATTCTGTCTGATGTACTTTCACAATCTCTCTTCAATTCCATT
TTGAAGTGCTTTAAACCCGAAAGGTTGAGAAAAATGCGAGCGCTCAAATATTTGTATTGTGTTCGTTGAG
TGACCCAACAAAAAGAGGAAACTTTATTGTGCCGCCAAGAAAAAAGTCTCACAACTTTATTATACATAGT
TGATAATTCCCTCTGACACATGCAGCTCGAGCTGGCGGGAGCTCAGGAAACGGAGAATCTGTGCGGCAAT
GTCTTATCATTTGAAACGCGCCGTATCGATGCTGACATCATGCGGCTCCCGTGTTAGTCGAGAAGATGGG
TACGGGCCTTTATTCATCCAACACTCTACGGCTTCTTCAAGAGCTAGTAGGGCACCCTGTAGTTGGAAAG
GGATTATTTCGTATGGCGAGCCCATACCGTCTTTCTTGCGGAAGCTTAACACGATAGGAAGTTGGATAGT
TTCGAACGATGGTTCCATACGGAACGCTGTCTCAAGGATGAGTCTGACGGAGTGTAACTCGAAGGCTAGG
TGGAGGCTCAGTGATGATAAGTCTGCGATGGTGGATGCATGTGTCATGGTCATAGCTGTTTCCTGTGTGA
AATTGTTATCCGCTCAGAGGGCACAATCCTATTCCGCGCTATCCGACAATCTCCAAGACATTAGGTGGAG
TTCAGTTCGGCGTATGGCATATGTCGCTGGAAAGAACATGTGAGCAAAAGGCCAGCAAAAGGCCAGGAAC
CGTAAAAAGGCCGCGTTGCTGGCGTTTTTCCATAGGCTCCGCCCCCCTGACGAGCATCACAAAAATCGAC
GCTCAAGTCAGAGGTGGCGAAACCCGACAGGACTATAAAGATACCAGGCGTTTCCCCCTGGAAGCTCCCT
CGTGCGCTCTCCTGTTCCGACCCTGCCGCTTACCGGATACCTGTCCGCCTTTCTCCCTTCGGGAAGCGTG
GCGCTTTCTCATAGCTCACGCTGTAGGTATCTCAGTTCGGTGTAGGTCGTTCGCTCCAAGCTGGGCTGTG
TGCACGAACCCCCCGTTCAGCCCGACCGCTGCGCCTTATCCGGTAACTATCGTCTTGAGTCCAACCCGGT
AAGACACGACTTATCGCCACTGGCAGCAGCCACTGGTAACAGGATTAGCAGAGCGAGGTATGTAGGCGGT
GCTACAGAGTTCTTGAAGTGGTGGCCTAACTACGGCTACACTAGAAGAACAGTATTTGGTATCTGCGCTC
TGCTGAAGCCAGTTACCTTCGGAAAAAGAGTTGGTAGCTCTTGATCCGGCAAACAAACCACCGCTGGTAG
CGGTGGTTTTTTTGTTTGCAAGCAGCAGATTACGCGCAGAAAAAAAGGATCTCAAGAAGATCCTTTGATC
TTTTCTACGGGGTCTGACGCTCTATTCAACAAAGCCGCCGTCCCGTCAAGTCAGCGTAAATGGGTAGGGG
GCTTCAAATCGTCCTCGTGATACCAATTCGGAGCCTGCTTTTTTGTACAAACTTGTTGATAATGGCAATT
CAAGGATCTTCACCTAGATCCTTTTAAATTAAAAATGAAGTTTTAAATCAATCTAAAGTATATATGAGTA
AACTTGGTCTGACAGTTACCAATGCTTAATCAGTGAGGCACCTATCTCAGCGATCTGTCTATTTCGTTCA
TCCATAGTTGCCTGACTCCCCGTCGTGTAGATAACTACGATACGGGAGGGCTTACCATCTGGCCCCAGTG
CTGCAATGATACCGCGAGAGCCACGCTCACCGGCTCCAGATTTATCAGCAATAAACCAGCCAGCCGGAAG
GGCCGAGCGCAGAAGTGGTCCTGCAACTTTATCCGCCTCCATCCAGTCTATTAATTGTTGCCGGGAAGCT
AGAGTAAGTAGTTCGCCAGTTAATAGTTTGCGCAACGTTGTTGCCATTGCTACAGGCATCGTGGTGTCAC
GCTCGTCGTTTGGTATGGCTTCATTCAGCTCCGGTTCCCAACGATCAAGGCGAGTTACATGATCCCCCAT
GTTGTGCAAAAAAGCGGTTAGCTCCTTCGGTCCTCCGATCGTTGTCAGAAGTAAGTTGGCCGCAGTGTTA
TCACTCATGGTTATGGCAGCACTGCATAATTCTCTTACTGTCATGCCATCCGTAAGATGCTTTTCTGTGA
CTGGTGAGTACTCAACCAAGTCATTCTGAGAATAGTGTATGCGGCGACCGAGTTGCTCTTGCCCGGCGTC
AATACGGGATAATACCGCGCCACATAGCAGAACTTTAAAAGTGCTCATCATTGGAAAACGTTCTTCGGGG
CGAAAACTCTCAAGGATCTTACCGCTGTTGAGATCCAGTTCGATGTAACCCACTCGTGCACCCAACTGAT
CTTCAGCATCTTTTACTTTCACCAGCGTTTCTGGGTGAGCAAAAACAGGAAGGCAAAATGCCGCAAAAAA
GGGAATAAGGGCGACACGGAAATGTTGAATACTCATACTCTTCCTTTTTCAATATTATTGAAGCATTTAT
CAGGGTTATTGTCTCATGAGCGGATACATATTTGAATGTATTTAGAAAAATAAACAAATAGGGGTTCCGC
GCACATTTCCCCGAAAAGTGCCAGATACCTGAAACAAAACCCATCGTACGGCCAAGGAAGTCTCCAATAA
CTGTGATCCACCACAAGCGCCAGGGTTTTCCCAGTCACGACGT
